>Addgene plasmid #55698 | RhoU | depositor partial sequence | sequence record 86269 | RhoU
ATGGCCCCGCAGCAAGGCCGGCCGGCGCTGCCCGCCCGCTGCGAGCCGCCGGCGGCGCCGCCGGTACCGC
CTCGCCGAGAGCGCGGGGGGCGCGGGGCGCGCGGGCCCGGGGTGTCCGGGGGTCGGGGGCGCGCGGGCGG
CGCCGAGGGACGCGGCGTCAAGTGCGTGCTGGTCGGCGACGGCGCGGTGGGCAAGACCAGCCTGGTGGTC
AGCTACACCACTAACGGCTACCCCACCGAGTACATCCCTACGGCCTTCGACAACTTCTCGGCCGTGGTGT
CTGTAGATGGGCGGCCTGTGAGACTCCAGCTCTGTGACACTGCAGGACAGGATGAGTTTGACAAGCTGAG
GCCCCTCTGCTACACCAACACAGACATCTTCCTGCTGTGCTTCAGCGTGGTGAGCCCCACATCCTTCCAG
AACGTGGGCGAGAAGTGGGTTCCAGAGATTCGACGTCACTGCCCAAAGGCCCCCATCATCCTGGTCGGGA
CACAGTCGGACCTCAGGGAGGACGTCAAAGTGCTCATAGAACTGGACAAGTGCAAAGAGAAGCCGGTGCC
TGAAGAGGCGGCGAAGCTGTGCGCGGAGGAAGTCAAAGCTGTCTCCTACATCGAGTGCTCAGCGTTGACT
CAGAAAAACCTCAAAGAGGTTTTCGACGCCGCCATTGTTGCTGGTATCCAGCACTCAGACTCCCAGCTAC
AGCCAAAGAAGTCTAAAAGCAGGACCCCGGATAAGGTGCGGGACCTGTCCAAGTCTTGGTGGAGGAAGTA
TTGCTGCCTGGCCTGA
