>Addgene plasmid #55698 | RhoU | depositor partial sequence | sequence record 86270 | pGEX2T backbone
ACGTTATCGACTGCACGGTGCACCAATGCTTCTGGCGTCAGGCAGCCATCGGAAGCTGTGGTATGGCTGT
GCAGGTCGTAAATCACTGCATAATTCGTGTCGCTCAAGGCGCACTCCCGTTCTGGATAATGTTTTTTGCG
CCGACATCATAACGGTTCTGGCAAATATTCTGAAATGAGCTGTTGACAATTAATCATCGGCTCGTATAAT
GTGTGGAATTGTGAGCGGATAACAATTTCACACAGGAAACAGTATTCATGTCCCCTATACTAGGTTATTG
GAAAATTAAGGGCCTTGTGCAACCCACTCGACTTCTTTTGGAATATCTTGAAGAAAAATATGAAGAGCAT
TTGTATGAGCGCGATGAAGGTGATAAATGGCGAAACAAAAAGTTTGAATTGGGTTTGGAGTTTCCCAATC
TTCCTTATTATATTGATGGTGATGTTAAATTAACACAGTCTATGGCCATCATACGTTATATAGCTGACAA
GCACAACATGTTGGGTGGTTGTCCAAAAGAGCGTGCAGAGATTTCAATGCTTGAAGGAGCGGTTTTGGAT
ATTAGATACGGTGTTTCGAGAATTGCATATAGTAAAGACTTTGAAACTCTCAAAGTTGATTTTCTTAGCA
AGCTACCTGAAATGCTGAAAATGTTCGAAGATCGTTTATGTCATAAAACATATTTAAATGGTGATCATGT
AACCCATCCTGACTTCATGTTGTATGACGCTCTTGATGTTGTTTTATACATGGACCCAATGTGCCTGGAT
GCGTTCCCAAAATTAGTTTGTTTTAAAAAACGTATTGAAGCTATCCCACAAATTGATAAGTACTTGAAAT
CCAGCAAGTATATAGCATGGCCTTTGCAGGGCTGGCAAGCCACGTTTGGTGGTGGCGACCATCCTCCAAA
ATCGGATCTGGTTCCGCGTGGATCCCCGGGAATTCATCGTGACTGACTGACGATCTGCCTCGCGCGTTTC
GGTGATGACGGTGAAAACCTCTGACACATGCAGCTCCCGGAGACGGTCACAGCTTGTCTGTAAGCGGATG
CCGGGAGCAGACAAGCCCGTCAGGGCGCGTCAGCGGGTGTTGGCGGGTGTCGGGGCGCAGCCATGACCCA
GTCACGTAGCGATAGCGGAGTGTATAATTCTTGAAGACGAAAGGGCCTCGTGATACGCCTATTTTTATAG
GTTAATGTCATGATAATAATGGTTTCTTAGACGTCAGGTGGCACTTTTCGGGGAAATGTGCGCGGAACCC
CTATTTGTTTATTTTTCTAAATACATTCAAATATGTATCCGCTCATGAGACAATAACCCTGATAAATGCT
TCAATAATATTGAAAAAGGAAGAGTATGAGTATTCAACATTTCCGTGTCGCCCTTATTCCCTTTTTTGCG
GCATTTTGCCTTCCTGTTTTTGCTCACCCAGAAACGCTGGTGAAAGTAAAAGATGCTGAAGATCAGTTGG
GTGCACGAGTGGGTTACATCGAACTGGATCTCAACAGCGGTAAGATCCTTGAGAGTTTTCGCCCCGAAGA
ACGTTTTCCAATGATGAGCACTTTTAAAGTTCTGCTATGTGGCGCGGTATTATCCCGTGTTGACGCCGGG
CAAGAGCAACTCGGTCGCCGCATACACTATTCTCAGAATGACTTGGTTGAGTACTCACCAGTCACAGAAA
AGCATCTTACGGATGGCATGACAGTAAGAGAATTATGCAGTGCTGCCATAACCATGAGTGATAACACTGC
GGCCAACTTACTTCTGACAACGATCGGAGGACCGAAGGAGCTAACCGCTTTTTTGCACAACATGGGGGAT
CATGTAACTCGCCTTGATCGTTGGGAACCGGAGCTGAATGAAGCCATACCAAACGACGAGCGTGACACCA
CGATGCCTGCAGCAATGGCAACAACGTTGCGCAAACTATTAACTGGCGAACTACTTACTCTAGCTTCCCG
GCAACAATTAATAGACTGGATGGAGGCGGATAAAGTTGCAGGACCACTTCTGCGCTCGGCCCTTCCGGCT
GGCTGGTTTATTGCTGATAAATCTGGAGCCGGTGAGCGTGGGTCTCGCGGTATCATTGCAGCACTGGGGC
CAGATGGTAAGCCCTCCCGTATCGTAGTTATCTACACGACGGGGAGTCAGGCAACTATGGATGAACGAAA
TAGACAGATCGCTGAGATAGGTGCCTCACTGATTAAGCATTGGTAACTGTCAGACCAAGTTTACTCATAT
ATACTTTAGATTGATTTAAAACTTCATTTTTAATTTAAAAGGATCTAGGTGAAGATCCTTTTTGATAATC
TCATGACCAAAATCCCTTAACGTGAGTTTTCGTTCCACTGAGCGTCAGACCCCGTAGAAAAGATCAAAGG
ATCTTCTTGAGATCCTTTTTTTCTGCGCGTAATCTGCTGCTTGCAAACAAAAAAACCACCGCTACCAGCG
GTGGTTTGTTTGCCGGATCAAGAGCTACCAACTCTTTTTCCGAAGGTAACTGGCTTCAGCAGAGCGCAGA
TACCAAATACTGTCCTTCTAGTGTAGCCGTAGTTAGGCCACCACTTCAAGAACTCTGTAGCACCGCCTAC
ATACCTCGCTCTGCTAATCCTGTTACCAGTGGCTGCTGCCAGTGGCGATAAGTCGTGTCTTACCGGGTTG
GACTCAAGACGATAGTTACCGGATAAGGCGCAGCGGTCGGGCTGAACGGGGGGTTCGTGCACACAGCCCA
GCTTGGAGCGAACGACCTACACCGAACTGAGATACCTACAGCGTGAGCTATGAGAAAGCGCCACGCTTCC
CGAAGGGAGAAAGGCGGACAGGTATCCGGTAAGCGGCAGGGTCGGAACAGGAGAGCGCACGAGGGAGCTT
CCAGGGGGAAACGCCTGGTATCTTTATAGTCCTGTCGGGTTTCGCCACCTCTGACTTGAGCGTCGATTTT
TGTGATGCTCGTCAGGGGGGCGGAGCCTATGGAAAAACGCCAGCAACGCGGCCTTTTTACGGTTCCTGGC
CTTTTGCTGGCCTTTTGCTCACATGTTCTTTCCTGCGTTATCCCCTGATTCTGTGGATAACCGTATTACC
GCCTTTGAGTGAGCTGATACCGCTCGCCGCAGCCGAACGACCGAGCGCAGCGAGTCAGTGAGCGAGGAAG
CGGAAGAGCGCCTGATGCGGTATTTTCTCCTTACGCATCTGTGCGGTATTTCACACCGCATAAATTCCGA
CACCATCGAATGGTGCAAAACCTTTCGCGGTATGGCATGATAGCGCCCGGAAGAGAGTCAATTCAGGGTG
GTGAATGTGAAACCAGTAACGTTATACGATGTCGCAGAGTATGCCGGTGTCTCTTATCAGACCGTTTCCC
GCGTGGTGAACCAGGCCAGCCACGTTTCTGCGAAAACGCGGGAAAAAGTGGAAGCGGCGATGGCGGAGCT
GAATTACATTCCCAACCGCGTGGCACAACAACTGGCGGGCAAACAGTCGTTGCTGATTGGCGTTGCCACC
TCCAGTCTGGCCCTGCACGCGCCGTCGCAAATTGTCGCGGCGATTAAATCTCGCGCCGATCAACTGGGTG
CCAGCGTGGTGGTGTCGATGGTAGAACGAAGCGGCGTCGAAGCCTGTAAAGCGGCGGTGCACAATCTTCT
CGCGCAACGCGTCAGTGGGCTGATCATTAACTATCCGCTGGATGACCAGGATGCCATTGCTGTGGAAGCT
GCCTGCACTAATGTTCCGGCGTTATTTCTTGATGTCTCTGACCAGACACCCATCAACAGTATTATTTTCT
CCCATGAAGACGGTACGCGACTGGGCGTGGAGCATCTGGTCGCATTGGGTCACCAGCAAATCGCGCTGTT
AGCGGGCCCATTAAGTTCTGTCTCGGCGCGTCTGCGTCTGGCTGGCTGGCATAAATATCTCACTCGCAAT
CAAATTCAGCCGATAGCGGAACGGGAAGGCGACTGGAGTGCCATGTCCGGTTTTCAACAAACCATGCAAA
TGCTGAATGAGGGCATCGTTCCCACTGCGATGCTGGTTGCCAACGATCAGATGGCGCTGGGCGCAATGCG
CGCCATTACCGAGTCCGGGCTGCGCGTTGGTGCGGATATCTCGGTAGTGGGATACGACGATACCGAAGAC
AGCTCATGTTATATCCCGCCGTTAACCACCATCAAACAGGATTTTCGCCTGCTGGGGCAAACCAGCGTGG
ACCGCTTGCTGCAACTCTCTCAGGGCCAGGCGGTGAAGGGCAATCAGCTGTTGCCCGTCTCACTGGTGAA
AAGAAAAACCACCCTGGCGCCCAATACGCAAACCGCCTCTCCCCGCGCGTTGGCCGATTCATTAATGCAG
CTGGCACGACAGGTTTCCCGACTGGAAAGCGGGCAGTGAGCGCAACGCAATTAATGTGAGTTAGCTCACT
CATTAGGCACCCCAGGCTTTACACTTTATGCTTCCGGCTCGTATGTTGTGTGGAATTGTGAGCGGATAAC
AATTTCACACAGGAAACAGCTATGACCATGATTACGGATTCACTGGCCGTCGTTTTACAACGTCGTGACT
GGGAAAACCCTGGCGTTACCCAACTTAATCGCCTTGCAGCACATCCCCCTTTCGCCAGCTGGCGTAATAG
CGAAGAGGCCCGCACCGATCGCCCTTCCCAACAGTTGCGCAGCCTGAATGGCGAATGGCGCTTTGCCTGG
TTTCCGGCACCAGAAGCGGTGCCGGAAAGCTGGCTGGAGTGCGATCTTCCTGAGGCCGATACTGTCGTCG
TCCCCTCAAACTGGCAGATGCACGGTTACGATGCGCCCATCTACACCAACGTAACCTATCCCATTACGGT
CAATCCGCCGTTTGTTCCCACGGAGAATCCGACGGGTTGTTACTCGCTCACATTTAATGTTGATGAAAGC
TGGCTACAGGAAGGCCAGACGCGAATTATTTTTGATGGCGTTGGAATT
