>Addgene plasmid #55698 | RhoU | addgene partial sequence | sequence record 93040 | pGEX3 5'-CCGGGAGCTGCATGTGTCAGAGG-3'
CGCGCGAGGCAGATCGTCAGTCAGCTCACGTATGAATTCTCAGGCCAGGCAGCAATACTTCCTCCACCAA
GACTTGGACAGGTCCCGCACCTTATCCGGGGTCCTGCTTTTAGACTTCTTTGGCTGTAGCTGGGAGTCTG
AGTGCTGGATACCAGCAACAATGGCGGCGTCGAAAACCTCTTTGAGGTTTTTCTGAGTCAACGCTGAGCA
CTCGATGTAGGAGACAGCTTTGACTTCCTCCGCGCACAGCTTCGCCGCCTCTTCAGGCACCGGCTTCTCT
TTGCACTTGTCCAGTTCTATGAGCACTTTGACGTCCTCCCTGAGGTCCGACTGTGTCCCGACCAGGATGA
TGGGGGCCTTTGGGCAGTGACGTCGAATCTCTGGAACCCACTTCTCGCCCACGTTCTGGAAGGATGTGGG
GCTCACCACGCTGAAGCACAGCAGGAAGATGTCTGTGTTGGTGTAGCAGAGGGGCCTCAGCTTGTCAAAC
TCATCCTGTCCTGCAGTGTCACAGAGCTGGAGTCTCACAGGCCGCCCATCTACAGACACCACGGCCGAGA
AGTTGTCGAAGGCCGTAGGGATGTACTCGGTGGGGTAGCCGTTAGTG
