[The description below was written by a language model from this plasmid's Addgene catalogue record.]
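Description:
RhoU is a bacterial expression plasmid built on the pGEX2T backbone (about 4.9 kb without insert) for producing the mouse atypical Rho-family GTPase RhoU, also known as Wrch-1. It is a high-copy plasmid selected with ampicillin. The recorded growth strain is a BL21-type DE3 expression strain that supplies extra rare-codon tRNAs, which fits a construct meant for recombinant protein production rather than simple cloning.

The mouse Rhou coding sequence was inserted by restriction cloning between the BamHI and EcoRI sites of the vector, both of which remain intact, so the insert can be excised or transferred. The record lists the promoter as lac. pGEX vectors generally use an IPTG-inducible tac/lac-type promoter controlled by the lac repressor, and they place inserts downstream of a glutathione S-transferase coding region. In pGEX2T a thrombin cleavage site lies between GST and the cloning sites. The record does not list a tag explicitly, but a GST-RhoU fusion is the expected product of this backbone. Such a fusion can be purified on glutathione resin and, if desired, released from GST by thrombin. No feature table or sequence annotation is provided, so the reading frame, the exact insert boundaries and any mutations cannot be confirmed here.

The stated purpose is simply expression of mouse RhoU. The associated publication concerns direct regulation of phosphoinositide 3-kinase isoforms by RAS and RHO family GTPases. This suggests the purified protein was used in biochemical work such as binding or activation assays, although the record does not specify the application.
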