Addgene plasmid #55698: RhoU
Purpose: expression of mouse RhoU
Depositing lab: Julian Downward. Depositing organization: Cancer Research UK. Publication: RAS and RHO families of GTPases directly regulate distinct phosphoinositide 3-kinase isoforms. Fritsch R, de Krijger I, Fritsch K, George R, Reason B, Kumar MS, Diefenbacher M, Stamp G, Downward J. Cell. 2013 May 23;153(5):1050-63. doi: 10.1016/j.cell.2013.04.031. PubMed 23706742.
Backbone
  Vector backbone: pGEX2T
  Backbone manufacturer: GE Healthcare Life Sciences
  Backbone size w/o insert (bp): 4948
  Vector type: Bacterial Expression
Growth in bacteria
  Bacterial resistance: Ampicillin, 100 μg/mL
  Growth temperature: 37°C
  Growth strain: BL21 codon plus ril de3
  Copy number: High Copy
Gene/Insert
  Gene/Insert name: RhoU
  Species: M. musculus (mouse)
  Entrez Gene: Rhou (a.k.a. 2310026M05Rik, Arhu, CDC42L1, G28K, WRCH-1, WRCH1, mG28K)
  Promoter: lac
  Cloning method: Restriction Enzyme; 5′ cloning site BamHI (not destroyed); 3′ cloning site EcoRI (not destroyed)
  Sequencing primers: 5′ lac promoter; 3′ GST-R
Terms and licenses: Academic/Nonprofit Terms; Industry Terms: Not Available to Industry
How to cite: RhoU was a gift from Julian Downward (Addgene plasmid # 55698 ; http://n2t.net/addgene:55698 ; RRID:Addgene_55698)
